>Addgene plasmid #216065 | AA267 | addgene full sequence | sequence record 431535 | Addgene NGS Result
TCGCGCGTTTCGGTGATGACGGTGAAAACCTCTGACACATGCAGCTCCCGGAGACGGTCACAGCTTGTCT
GTAAGCGGATGCCGGGAGCAGACAAGCCCGTCAGGGCGCGTCAGCGGGTGTTGGCGGGTGTCGGGGCTGG
CTTAACTATGCGGCATCAGAGCAGATTGTACTGAGAGTGCACCATATGCGGTGTGAAATACCGCACAGAT
GCGTAAGGAGAAAATACCGCATCAGGCGCCATTCGCCATTCAGGCTGCGCAACTGTTGGGAAGGGCGATC
GGTGCGGGCCTCTTCGCTATTACGCCAGCTGGCGAAAGGGGGATGTGCTGCAAGGCGATTAAGTTGGGTA
ACGCCAGGGTTTTCCCAGTCACGACGTTGTAAAACGACGGCCAGAGAATTCGAGCTCGGTACCTCGCGAA
TACATCTAGATGAAGACGGAAGCGCAACAAACTTCTCTCTGCTGAAACAAGCCGGAGATGTCGAAGAGAA
TCCTGGACCGGCACCGGGATCCATGAGCGAGCTGATCACCGAGAACATGCACATGAAGCTGTACATGGAG
GGCACCGTGAACAACCACCACTTCAAGTGCACATCCGAGGGCGAAGGCAAGCCCTACGAGGGCACCCAGA
CCCAGAGAATCAAGGTGGTCGAGGGCGGCCCTCTCCCCTTCGCCTTCGACATCCTGGCTACCAGCTTCAT
GTACGGCAGTCACACCTTCATCAACCACACCCAGGGCATCCCCGACTTCTGGAAGCAGTCCTTCCCTGAG
GGCTTCACATGGGAGAGAGTCACCACATACGAGGACGGGGGCGTGCTGACCGCTACCCAGGACACCAGCC
TCCAGGACGGCTGCCTCATCTACAACGTCAAGATCAGAGGGGTGAACTTCCCATCCAACGGCCCTGTGAT
GCAGAAGAAAACACTCGGCTGGGAGGCCCACACCGAGATGCTGTACCCCGCTGACGGCGGCCTGGAAGGC
AGAACCGCGCTGGCCCTGAAGCTCGTGGGCGGGGGCCACCTGATCTGCAACTTCAAGACCACATACAGAT
CCAAGAAACCCGCTAAGAACCTCAAGATGCCCGGCGTCTACTATGTGGACTACAGACTGGAAAGAATCAA
GGAGGCCGACAAAGAGACCTACGTCGAGCAGCACGAGGTGGCTGTGGCCAGATACTGCGACCTCCCTAGC
AAACTGGGGCACAAGCTTAATTAATGAATTCCAGTCTTCGGAACCAAATCGGATCCCGGGCCCGTCGACT
GCAGAGGCCTGCATGCAAGCTTGGTGTAATCATGGTCATAGCTGTTTCCTGTGTGAAATTGTTATCCGCT
CACAATTCCACACAACATACGAGCCGGAAGCATAAAGTGTAAAGCCTGGGGTGCCTAATGAGTGAGCTAA
CTCACATTAATTGCGTTGCGCTCACTGCCCGCTTTCCAGTCGGGAAACCTGTCGTGCCAGCTGCATTAAT
GAATCGGCCAACGCGCGGGGAGAGGCGGTTTGCGTATTGGGCGCTCTTCCGCTTCCTCGCTCACTGACTC
GCTGCGCTCGGTCGTTCGGCTGCGGCGAGCGGTATCAGCTCACTCAAAGGCGGTAATACGGTTATCCACA
GAATCAGGGGATAACGCAGGAAAGAACATGTGAGCAAAAGGCCAGCAAAAGGCCAGGAACCGTAAAAAGG
CCGCGTTGCTGGCGTTTTTCCATAGGCTCCGCCCCCCTGACGAGCATCACAAAAATCGACGCTCAAGTCA
GAGGTGGCGAAACCCGACAGGACTATAAAGATACCAGGCGTTTCCCCCTGGAAGCTCCCTCGTGCGCTCT
CCTGTTCCGACCCTGCCGCTTACCGGATACCTGTCCGCCTTTCTCCCTTCGGGAAGCGTGGCGCTTTCTC
ATAGCTCACGCTGTAGGTATCTCAGTTCGGTGTAGGTCGTTCGCTCCAAGCTGGGCTGTGTGCACGAACC
CCCCGTTCAGCCCGACCGCTGCGCCTTATCCGGTAACTATCGTCTTGAGTCCAACCCGGTAAGACACGAC
TTATCGCCACTGGCAGCAGCCACTGGTAACAGGATTAGCAGAGCGAGGTATGTAGGCGGTGCTACAGAGT
TCTTGAAGTGGTGGCCTAACTACGGCTACACTAGAAGAACAGTATTTGGTATCTGCGCTCTGCTGAAGCC
AGTTACCTTCGGAAAAAGAGTTGGTAGCTCTTGATCCGGCAAACAAACCACCGCTGGTAGCGGTGGTTTT
TTTGTTTGCAAGCAGCAGATTACGCGCAGAAAAAAAGGATCTCAAGAAGATCCTTTGATCTTTTCTACGG
GGTCTGACGCTCAGTGGAACGAAAACTCACGTTAAGGGATTTTGGTCATGAGATTATCAAAAAGGATCTT
CACCTAGATCCTTTTAAATTAAAAATGAAGTTTTAAATCAAGCCCAATCTGAATAATGTTACAACCAATT
AACCAATTCTGATTAGAAAAACTCATCGAGCATCAAATGAAACTGCAATTTATTCATATCAGGATTATCA
ATACCATATTTTTGAAAAAGCCGTTTCTGTAATGAAGGAGAAAACTCACCGAGGCAGTTCCATAGGATGG
CAAGATCCTGGTATCGGTCTGCGATTCCGACTCGTCCAACATCAATACAACCTATTAATTTCCCCTCGTC
AAAAATAAGGTTATCAAGTGAGAAATCACCATGAGTGACGACTGAATCCGGTGAGAATGGCAAAAGTTTA
TGCATTTCTTTCCAGACTTGTTCAACAGGCCAGCCATTACGCTCGTCATCAAAATCACTCGCATCAACCA
AACCGTTATTCATTCGTGATTGCGCCTGAGCGAGACGAAATACGCGATCGCTGTTAAAAGGACAATTACA
AACAGGAATCGAATGCAACCGGCGCAGGAACACTGCCAGCGCATCAACAATATTTTCACCTGAATCAGGA
TATTCTTCTAATACCTGGAATGCTGTTTTTCCGGGGATCGCAGTGGTGAGTAACCATGCATCATCAGGAG
TACGGATAAAATGCTTGATGGTCGGAAGAGGCATAAATTCCGTCAGCCAGTTTAGTCTGACCATCTCATC
TGTAACATCATTGGCAACGCTACCTTTGCCATGTTTCAGAAACAACTCTGGCGCATCGGGCTTCCCATAC
AAGCGATAGATTGTCGCACCTGATTGCCCGACATTATCGCGAGCCCATTTATACCCATATAAATCAGCAT
CCATGTTGGAATTTAATCGCGGCCTCGACGTTTCCCGTTGAATATGGCTCATAACACCCCTTGTATTACT
GTTTATGTAAGCAGACAGTTTTATTGTTCATGATGATATATTTTTATCTTGTGCAATGTAACATCAGAGA
TTTTGAGACACGGGCCAGAGCTGCA
Features (pLannotate 1.2.2; 10 found; start..end, strand, type, name):
    137..236     +  misc_feature   bom (fragment): basis of mobility region from pBR322
    242..399     -  CDS            lacZα (fragment): LacZα fragment of β-galactosidase; lacZ fragment
    513..1211    +  CDS            TagRFP657: TagRFP657 is a basic (constitutively fluorescent) far red fluorescent protein published in 2010, derived from Entacmaea quadricolor. It has low acid sensitivity.
   1319..1335    -  protein_bind   lac operator: The lac repressor binds to the lac operator to inhibit transcription in E. coli. This inhibition can be relieved by adding lactose or isopropyl-β-D-thiogalactopyranoside (IPTG). lac repressor encoded by lacI
   1343..1373    -  promoter       lac promoter: promoter for the E. coli lac operon
   1388..1409    -  protein_bind   CAP binding site: CAP binding activates transcription in the presence of cAMP. E. coli catabolite activator protein
   1422..1514    -  CDS            lacI (fragment): lac repressor; lacI; The lac repressor binds to the lac operator to inhibit transcription in E. coli. This inhibition can be relieved by adding lactose or isopropyl-β-D-thiogalactopyranoside (IPTG).
   1697..2285    -  rep_origin     ori: high-copy-number ColE1/pMB1/pBR322/pUC origin of replication
   2463..3272    -  CDS            KanR: aminoglycoside phosphotransferase; aph(3')-Ia; confers resistance to kanamycin in bacteria or G418 (Geneticin®) in eukaryotes
   3379..35      +  CDS            rop (fragment) (across the origin): Rop protein, which maintains plasmids at low copy number; rop
