[The description below was written by a language model from this plasmid's Addgene catalogue record and pLannotate feature annotations shown in this document.]
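Description:
AA267 is a fragment-donor plasmid from the Fragmid modular vector assembly toolkit, built on the pUC57-Kan cloning backbone (about 3.4 kb in total). It is not an expression vector in its own right. Instead, it stores a single standardized part that is meant to be combined with other Fragmid fragments to build complete vectors for testing CRISPR technologies. It is propagated in E. coli through the high-copy ColE1/pUC-type origin and selected with kanamycin through the aph(3')-Ia KanR gene. The other annotated elements are remnants of the pUC57 cloning region rather than functional parts of the payload. These are the lacZα fragment, the lac promoter, operator and CAP site, and short lacI, rop and bom fragments.

The stored module belongs to the "2A Selection" category and consists of a P2A peptide sequence, the TagRFP657 coding sequence and a stop codon. TagRFP657 is a constitutively fluorescent far-red protein derived from Entacmaea quadricolor. P2A is a self-cleaving (ribosome-skipping) peptide, so when the module is assembled in frame downstream of another open reading frame, TagRFP657 is produced as a separate protein from the same transcript. Fluorescence then marks cells expressing the upstream gene, for example for flow cytometric identification or sorting. The fragment has no promoter of its own and relies on the promoter supplied by other modules in the final assembly. The feature table annotates only the TagRFP657 coding sequence, so the P2A element and stop codon are known from the catalogue entry. The record does not state the cloning method or the flanking sites used for assembly.
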