Addgene plasmid #216065: AA267
Purpose: Fragmid fragment: (2A Selection) TagRFP657
Depositing lab: John Doench. Depositing organization: Broad Institute. Publication: Modular vector assembly enables rapid assessment of emerging CRISPR technologies. McGee AV, Liu YV, Griffith AL, Szegletes ZM, Wen B, Kraus C, Miller NW, Steger RJ, Escude Velasco B, Bosch JA, Zirin JD, Viswanatha R, Sontheimer EJ, Goodale A, Greene MA, Green TM, Doench JG. Cell Genom. 2024 Mar 13;4(3):100519. doi: 10.1016/j.xgen.2024.100519. PubMed 38484704.
Backbone
  Vector backbone: pUC57-Kan
  Vector type: Fragment
Growth in bacteria
  Bacterial resistance: Kanamycin, 50 μg/mL
  Growth temperature: 37°C
  Growth strain: DH5alpha
  Copy number: Unknown
Gene/Insert
  Gene/Insert name: P2A_v1.1; TagRFP657_v1.1; Stop
  Species: Other
  Cloning method: Unknown
Resource information
  A portion of this plasmid was derived from a plasmid made by: Genscript ID: U4674HC080-9
Terms and licenses: Academic/Nonprofit Terms; Industry Terms: Not Available to Industry
Depositor comments: Please visit https://www.biorxiv.org/content/10.1101/2023.10.25.564061v1 for bioRxiv preprint.
How to cite: AA267 was a gift from John Doench (Addgene plasmid # 216065 ; http://n2t.net/addgene:216065 ; RRID:Addgene_216065)
